>Addgene plasmid #166189 | pDONR221-MAVS(v2) | addgene full sequence | sequence record 329534 | Addgene NGS Result
CTTTCCTGCGTTATCCCCTGATTCTGTGGATAACCGTATTACCGCCTTTGAGTGAGCTGATACCGCTCGC
CGCAGCCGAACGACCGAGCGCAGCGAGTCAGTGAGCGAGGAAGCGGAAGAGCGCCCAATACGCAAACCGC
CTCTCCCCGCGCGTTGGCCGATTCATTAATGCAGCTGGCACGACAGGTTTCCCGACTGGAAAGCGGGCAG
TGAGCGCAACGCAATTAATACGCGTACCGCTAGCCAGGAAGAGTTTGTAGAAACGCAAAAAGGCCATCCG
TCAGGATGGCCTTCTGCTTAGTTTGATGCCTGGCAGTTTATGGCGGGCGTCCTGCCCGCCACCCTCCGGG
CCGTTGCTTCACAACGTTCAAATCCGCTCCCGGCGGATTTGTCCTACTCAGGAGAGCGTTCACCGACAAA
CAACAGATAAAACGAAAGGCCCAGTCTTCCGACTGAGCCTTTCGTTTTATTTGATGCCTGGCAGTTCCCT
ACTCTCGCGTTAACGCTAGCATGGATGTTTTCCCAGTCACGACGTTGTAAAACGACGGCCAGTCTTAAGC
TCGGGCCCCAAATAATGATTTTATTTTGACTGATAGTGACCTGTTCGTTGCAACAAATTGATGAGCAATG
CTTTTTTATAATGCCAACTTTGTACAAAAAAGCAGGCTTCGAAGGAGATAACAAAATGTCGTACGCCAGT
GACAGACTTTGGGATGGATACGTGAGGCGGAACATGGGGATCATTGTTTCCAAAGTGAAACCGACACAGA
TTATACCTTACCTTCCATGTCTGACTTTACACGACAGGGAAAATATTGAGGCCAAACGGGACTTTAGTGG
GCACTACGAGGCCATGAAACTTCTTCTTGATTGTCTGAGACGAAGAGAAAATTGGCCAGAGCAGTTCATT
GCAGCCCTTGAGGAATGTGGACATAAAGAACTCGCATCTGAGGTCAGAAAGGAGTACAACACTCTGATGG
GCGTCAACAATCCTAACCCCAGCTCCACCCCAACAACACTCATCAGAGCTCATGTCCATCCAGCACCAGC
TGCTGCTGTGGCTCCCCTAGTGGTACCTCCTCCAGCTAATCCAGAACCAGCTCCCCTGGCTCCCCCCACA
CATCAGCAAGCTGGCCAGGCTGAAGCCCTCTCCCCACCTGAACCGGTCCCTGAGCCTTCACAGTCCACCC
TGAATCAAGTTCCACTTCCTCCATCAACCCCTCCGCCTTCTCCCGAAGCCCCACGGGAAGAGGTTCATGC
TCCCCAGAATCTGAGTGAAAACTCTGAATCAGACATCCATGATGCCTCTGGAGATGCTCGCCTAACTCCA
GGTGAGATGAGGTCAGGAAGCAAAGCTGTTGCTCCTCCTCAACACTACCCTCCTGCTCCGGCCGTGAAAA
GGGACACGTCCCGTTCCCCTGGTCTTCCTCAAACACAGCAGAGCCCATCCCCTTGTCAGATTAACCCAGA
TTTAAACAACGGATCTTCTTCTCGTTCAATGACTCCAGAGAAGCTTCCGGTCCAGGACACCGCACCTCCG
GTCCACAAAGTTCCCTTGTCCACTTCTCCACTGGCTAAGACTTCTGAACCTGCAGTTACACAGGTTGCTA
ACAGCAGCCCACAGACGAAGGCTGCAGCAGCTACAGCCTCTGCAGAGTCTTGTGATGATGACGACGACGA
TGAGAACGTGTGTCTGAGCAAGCCGGGCCAATTGTTCAGCGTCCATCCAGAAAGCCAAGCCATCGCACCT
GTCCCAGCCTCCAGCTCACCTGCACAGCTGTTCTCTGGTAACAGTGAGCGCCTGGAAATCAGCGAGTCTA
CCTCGGACACAGTGAGCCCGGCGCCGCCCTGCCACAACAACAGCGTTACTCCGAACCACAACGAACCTGA
AGAGAACCACTACGAGTCTCCGAATCAGAGCTTCGAGGTGGTTGAGAGTATGATGCAGTATGCAGAAATG
CCCTCTGTTCCTAACCTGAATGGTCAACCCACACAGTCTCTTCGCCCTGCCAACAGAGAGAGATCTGATG
AAAGCTCCTCCGAAGCTCCAGGATTCACCAGTTCTGCTAATTATCTTGCTAACGAGGGCTACAACCCCTC
TGCAGCTAGTTTTTCACCTGATCTGAAATCCCAGCAGAAATCGGAGAAAAACACGGGGACCTCTGTCTAC
CAATCAAATACCACTAAATACATTCTGGGTGCTGCAGGAGTCGGGGCCTGCGTGCTGCTGATGGCATGGA
GGTTTAGGAAAGACCCAGCTTTCTTGTACAAAGTTGGCATTATAAGAAAGCATTGCTTATCAATTTGTTG
CAACGAACAGGTCACTATCAGTCAAAATAAAATCATTATTTGCCATCCAGCTGATATCCCCTATAGTGAG
TCGTATTACATGGTCATAGCTGTTTCCTGGCAGCTCTGGCCCGTGTCTCAAAATCTCTGATGTTACATTG
CACAAGATAAAAATATATCATCATGAACAATAAAACTGTCTGCTTACATAAACAGTAATACAAGGGGTGT
TATGAGCCATATTCAACGGGAAACGTCGAGGCCGCGATTAAATTCCAACATGGATGCTGATTTATATGGG
TATAAATGGGCTCGCGATAATGTCGGGCAATCAGGTGCGACAATCTATCGCTTGTATGGGAAGCCCGATG
CGCCAGAGTTGTTTCTGAAACATGGCAAAGGTAGCGTTGCCAATGATGTTACAGATGAGATGGTCAGACT
AAACTGGCTGACGGAATTTATGCCTCTTCCGACCATCAAGCATTTTATCCGTACTCCTGATGATGCATGG
TTACTCACCACTGCGATCCCCGGAAAAACAGCATTCCAGGTATTAGAAGAATATCCTGATTCAGGTGAAA
ATATTGTTGATGCGCTGGCAGTGTTCCTGCGCCGGTTGCATTCGATTCCTGTTTGTAATTGTCCTTTTAA
CAGCGATCGCGTATTTCGTCTCGCTCAGGCGCAATCACGAATGAATAACGGTTTGGTTGATGCGAGTGAT
TTTGATGACGAGCGTAATGGCTGGCCTGTTGAACAAGTCTGGAAAGAAATGCATAAACTTTTGCCATTCT
CACCGGATTCAGTCGTCACTCATGGTGATTTCTCACTTGATAACCTTATTTTTGACGAGGGGAAATTAAT
AGGTTGTATTGATGTTGGACGAGTCGGAATCGCAGACCGATACCAGGATCTTGCCATCCTATGGAACTGC
CTCGGTGAGTTTTCTCCTTCATTACAGAAACGGCTTTTTCAAAAATATGGTATTGATAATCCTGATATGA
ATAAATTGCAGTTTCATTTGATGCTCGATGAGTTTTTCTAATCAGAATTGGTTAATTGGTTGTAACACTG
GCAGAGCATTACGCTGACTTGACGGGACGGCGCAAGCTCATGACCAAAATCCCTTAACGTGAGTTACGCG
TCGTTCCACTGAGCGTCAGACCCCGTAGAAAAGATCAAAGGATCTTCTTGAGATCCTTTTTTTCTGCGCG
TAATCTGCTGCTTGCAAACAAAAAAACCACCGCTACCAGCGGTGGTTTGTTTGCCGGATCAAGAGCTACC
AACTCTTTTTCCGAAGGTAACTGGCTTCAGCAGAGCGCAGATACCAAATACTGTTCTTCTAGTGTAGCCG
TAGTTAGGCCACCACTTCAAGAACTCTGTAGCACCGCCTACATACCTCGCTCTGCTAATCCTGTTACCAG
TGGCTGCTGCCAGTGGCGATAAGTCGTGTCTTACCGGGTTGGACTCAAGACGATAGTTACCGGATAAGGC
GCAGCGGTCGGGCTGAACGGGGGGTTCGTGCACACAGCCCAGCTTGGAGCGAACGACCTACACCGAACTG
AGATACCTACAGCGTGAGCTATGAGAAAGCGCCACGCTTCCCGAAGGGAGAAAGGCGGACAGGTATCCGG
TAAGCGGCAGGGTCGGAACAGGAGAGCGCACGAGGGAGCTTCCAGGGGGAAACGCCTGGTATCTTTATAG
TCCTGTCGGGTTTCGCCACCTCTGACTTGAGCGTCGATTTTTGTGATGCTCGTCAGGGGGGCGGAGCCTA
TGGAAAAACGCCAGCAACGCGGCCTTTTTACGGTTCCTGGCCTTTTGCTGGCCTTTTGCTCACATGTT
Features (pLannotate 1.2.2; 9 found; start..end, strand, type, name):
    121..213     +  CDS            lacI (fragment): lac repressor; lacI; The lac repressor binds to the lac operator to inhibit transcription in E. coli. This inhibition can be relieved by adding lactose or isopropyl-β-D-thiogalactopyranoside (IPTG).
    268..295     -  terminator     rrnB T2 terminator: transcription terminator T2 from the E. coli rrnB gene
    427..470     +  terminator     rrnB T1 terminator: Escherichia coli rrnB; transcription terminator T1 from the E. coli rrnB gene
    517..553     -  CDS            lacZα (fragment): LacZα fragment of β-galactosidase; lacZ fragment
    569..668     +  protein_bind   attL1: mutant version of attL; recombination site for the Gateway® LR reaction LR Clonase™
   2253..2352    -  protein_bind   attL2: mutant version of attL; recombination site for the Gateway® LR reaction LR Clonase™
   2370..2388    -  promoter       T7 promoter: promoter for bacteriophage T7 RNA polymerase
   2522..3331    +  CDS            KanR: aminoglycoside phosphotransferase; aph(3')-Ia; confers resistance to kanamycin in bacteria or G418 (Geneticin®) in eukaryotes
   3478..4066    +  rep_origin     ori: high-copy-number ColE1/pMB1/pBR322/pUC origin of replication
