[The description below was written by a language model from this plasmid's Addgene catalogue record and pLannotate feature annotations shown in this document.]
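Description:
pDONR221-MAVS(v2) is a Gateway entry clone built on the pDONR221 backbone that carries the coding sequence of MAVS (mitochondrial antiviral signaling protein) from the African turquoise killifish, Nothobranchius furzeri. The plasmid is about 4.1 kb, is maintained in E. coli through a high-copy ColE1/pUC-type origin of replication, and is selected with kanamycin via an aminoglycoside phosphotransferase (KanR) gene. The annotated sequence also shows the usual pDONR backbone elements: rrnB T1 and T2 transcription terminators upstream of the cloning region, which insulate the insert from read-through transcription, short lacI and lacZα remnants, and a T7 promoter lying just outside attL2.

The 1566 bp insert sits between attL1 and attL2. The feature table does not annotate the MAVS open reading frame itself, but the unannotated interval between the two att sites matches the recorded insert size. The "v2" version is recorded with two nucleotide changes, C383T and G411A; the record does not explain their origin or their consequences for the protein. As an entry vector it has no promoter intended to drive MAVS expression. Instead, the attL sites allow an LR Clonase reaction to move the insert directionally into any attR-containing destination vector, which then supplies the promoter, tags and host-specific elements. The depositor notes that this is a stopless clone, so the open reading frame lacks a stop codon and can be fused in frame to C-terminal tags or reporters provided by the destination vector. The associated publication concerns tissue-specific protein aggregation and protein quality control in an aging vertebrate, which suggests the clone was used to build MAVS expression constructs for that work.
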