Addgene plasmid #166189: pDONR221-MAVS(v2)
Purpose: Gateway entry vector for N. furzeri MAVS
Depositing lab: Daniel Jarosz. Depositing organization: Stanford University. Publication: Tissue-specific landscape of protein aggregation and quality control in an aging vertebrate. Chen YR, Harel I, Singh PP, Ziv I, Moses E, Goshtchevsky U, Machado BE, Brunet A, Jarosz DF. Dev Cell. 2024 Jul 22;59(14):1892-1911.e13. doi: 10.1016/j.devcel.2024.04.014. Epub 2024 May 28. PubMed 38810654.
Backbone
  Vector backbone: pDONR221
  Vector type: Gateway Entry Vector
Growth in bacteria
  Bacterial resistance: Kanamycin, 50 μg/mL
  Growth temperature: 37°C
  Growth strain: DH5alpha
  Copy number: High Copy
Gene/Insert
  Gene/Insert name: MAVS(v2)
  Species: N. furzeri
  Insert size (bp): 1566
  Mutation: C383T, G411A
  Cloning method: Gateway Cloning
Terms and licenses: Academic/Nonprofit Terms; Industry Terms: Not Available to Industry
Depositor comments: Stopless entry clone. Please visit https://doi.org/10.1101/2022.02.26.482120 for bioRxiv preprint. Also see Harel and Chen et al. 2024 (https://doi.org/10.1016/j.celrep.2023.112787)
How to cite: pDONR221-MAVS(v2) was a gift from Daniel Jarosz (Addgene plasmid # 166189 ; http://n2t.net/addgene:166189 ; RRID:Addgene_166189)
