>Addgene plasmid #166189 | pDONR221-MAVS(v2) | depositor partial sequence | sequence record 322738 | insert sequence
ATGTCGTACGCCAGTGACAGACTTTGGGATGGATACGTGAGGCGGAACATGGGGATCATTGTTTCCAAAG
TGAAACCGACACAGATTATACCTTACCTTCCATGTCTGACTTTACACGACAGGGAAAATATTGAGGCCAA
ACGGGACTTTAGTGGGCACTACGAGGCCATGAAACTTCTTCTTGATTGTCTGAGACGAAGAGAAAATTGG
CCAGAGCAGTTCATTGCAGCCCTTGAGGAATGTGGACATAAAGAACTCGCATCTGAGGTCAGAAAGGAGT
ACAACACTCTGATGGGCGTCAACAATCCTAACCCCAGCTCCACCCCAACAACACTCATCAGAGCTCATGT
CCATCCAGCACCAGCTGCTGCTGTGGCTCCCCTAGTGGTACCTCCTCCAGCTAATCCAGAACCAGCTCCC
CTGGCTCCCCCCACACATCAGCAAGCTGGCCAGGCTGAAGCCCTCTCCCCACCTGAACCGGTCCCTGAGC
CTTCACAGTCCACCCTGAATCAAGTTCCACTTCCTCCATCAACCCCTCCGCCTTCTCCCGAAGCCCCACG
GGAAGAGGTTCATGCTCCCCAGAATCTGAGTGAAAACTCTGAATCAGACATCCATGATGCCTCTGGAGAT
GCTCGCCTAACTCCAGGTGAGATGAGGTCAGGAAGCAAAGCTGTTGCTCCTCCTCAACACTACCCTCCTG
CTCCGGCCGTGAAAAGGGACACGTCCCGTTCCCCTGGTCTTCCTCAAACACAGCAGAGCCCATCCCCTTG
TCAGATTAACCCAGATTTAAACAACGGATCTTCTTCTCGTTCAATGACTCCAGAGAAGCTTCCGGTCCAG
GACACCGCACCTCCGGTCCACAAAGTTCCCTTGTCCACTTCTCCACTGGCTAAGACTTCTGAACCTGCAG
TTACACAGGTTGCTAACAGCAGCCCACAGACGAAGGCTGCAGCAGCTACAGCCTCTGCAGAGTCTTGTGA
TGATGACGACGACGATGAGAACGTGTGTCTGAGCAAGCCGGGCCAATTGTTCAGCGTCCATCCAGAAAGC
CAAGCCATCGCACCTGTCCCAGCCTCCAGCTCACCTGCACAGCTGTTCTCTGGTAACAGTGAGCGCCTGG
AAATCAGCGAGTCTACCTCGGACACAGTGAGCCCGGCGCCGCCCTGCCACAACAACAGCGTTACTCCGAA
CCACAACGAACCTGAAGAGAACCACTACGAGTCTCCGAATCAGAGCTTCGAGGTGGTTGAGAGTATGATG
CAGTATGCAGAAATGCCCTCTGTTCCTAACCTGAATGGTCAACCCACACAGTCTCTTCGCCCTGCCAACA
GAGAGAGATCTGATGAAAGCTCCTCCGAAGCTCCAGGATTCACCAGTTCTGCTAATTATCTTGCTAACGA
GGGCTACAACCCCTCTGCAGCTAGTTTTTCACCTGATCTGAAATCCCAGCAGAAATCGGAGAAAAACACG
GGGACCTCTGTCTACCAATCAAATACCACTAAATACATTCTGGGTGCTGCAGGAGTCGGGGCCTGCGTGC
TGCTGATGGCATGGAGGTTTAGGAAA
